>Addgene plasmid #123406 | TRAV39 | addgene full sequence | sequence record 244185 | Addgene NGS Result
ATGCGGTGTGAAATACCGCACAGATGCGTAAGGAGAAAATACCGCATCAGGCGCCATTCGCCATTCAGGC
TGCGCAACTGTTGGGAAGGGCGATCGGTGCGGGCCTCTTCGCTATTACGCCAGCTGGCGAAAGGGGGATG
TGCTGCAAGGCGATTAAGTTGGGTAACGCCAGGGTTTTCCCAGTCACGACGTTGTAAAACGACGGCCAGA
GAATTCGAGCTCGGTACCTCGCGAATACATCTAGATGGTCTCTACCTGAACAAGGTGTTCCCACCCGAGG
TCGCTGTGTTTGAGCCATCAGAAGCAGAGATCTCCCACACCCAAAAGGCCACACTGGTGTGCCTGGCCAC
AGGCTTCTTCCCCGACCACGTGGAGCTGAGCTGGTGGGTGAATGGGAAGGAGGTGCACAGTGGGGTCAGC
ACGGACCCGCAGCCCCTCAAGGAGCAGCCCGCCCTCAATGACTCCAGATACTGCCTGAGCAGCCGCCTGA
GGGTTTCGGCCACCTTCTGGCAGAACCCCCGCAACCACTTCCGCTGTCAAGTCCAGTTCTACGGGCTCTC
GGAGAATGACGAGTGGACCCAGGATAGGGCCAAACCCGTCACCCAGATCGTCAGCGCCGAGGCCTGGGGT
AGAGCAGACTGTGGCTTTACCTCGGTGTCCTACCAGCAAGGGGTCCTGTCTGCCACCATCCTCTATGAGA
TCCTGCTAGGGAAGGCCACCCTGTATGCTGTGCTGGTCAGCGCCCTTGTGTTGATGGCCATGGTCAAGAG
AAAGGATTTCAGGAGGAGGAGGAGCGGCAGTGGAGTGAAACAGACTTTGAATTTTGACCTTCTCAAGTTG
GCGGGAGACGTGGAGTCCAACCCAGGGCCCATGAAGAAGCTACTAGCAATGATTCTGTGGCTTCAACTAG
ACCGCTTAAGTGGAGAGCTGAAAGTGGAACAAAACCCTCTGTTCCTGAGCATGCAGGAGGGAAAAAACTA
TACCATCTACTGCAATTATTCAACCACTTCAGACAGACTGTATTGGTACAGGCAGGATCCTGGGAAAAGT
CTGGAATCTCTGTTTGTGTTGCTATCAAATGGAGCAGTGAAGCAGGAGGGACGATTAATGGCCTCACTTG
ATACCAAAGCCCGTCTCAGCACCCTCCACATCACAGCTGCCGTGCATGACCTCTCTGCCACCTACTGAGA
CCATCGGATCCCGGGCCCGTCGACTGCAGAGGCCTGCATGCAAGCTTGGTGTAATCATGGTCATAGCTGT
TTCCTGTGTGAAATTGTTATCCGCTCACAATTCCACACAACATACGAGCCGGAAGCATAAAGTGTAAAGC
CTGGGGTGCCTAATGAGTGAGCTAACTCACATTAATTGCGTTGCGCTCACTGCCCGCTTTCCAGTCGGGA
AACCTGTCGTGCCAGCTGCATTAATGAATCGGCCAACGCGCGGGGAGAGGCGGTTTGCGTATTGGGCGCT
CTTCCGCTTCCTCGCTCACTGACTCGCTGCGCTCGGTCGTTCGGCTGCGGCGAGCGGTATCAGCTCACTC
AAAGGCGGTAATACGGTTATCCACAGAATCAGGGGATAACGCAGGAAAGAACATGTGAGCAAAAGGCCAG
CAAAAGGCCAGGAACCGTAAAAAGGCCGCGTTGCTGGCGTTTTTCCATAGGCTCCGCCCCCCTGACGAGC
ATCACAAAAATCGACGCTCAAGTCAGAGGTGGCGAAACCCGACAGGACTATAAAGATACCAGGCGTTTCC
CCCTGGAAGCTCCCTCGTGCGCTCTCCTGTTCCGACCCTGCCGCTTACCGGATACCTGTCCGCCTTTCTC
CCTTCGGGAAGCGTGGCGCTTTCTCATAGCTCACGCTGTAGGTATCTCAGTTCGGTGTAGGTCGTTCGCT
CCAAGCTGGGCTGTGTGCACGAACCCCCCGTTCAGCCCGACCGCTGCGCCTTATCCGGTAACTATCGTCT
TGAGTCCAACCCGGTAAGACACGACTTATCGCCACTGGCAGCAGCCACTGGTAACAGGATTAGCAGAGCG
AGGTATGTAGGCGGTGCTACAGAGTTCTTGAAGTGGTGGCCTAACTACGGCTACACTAGAAGAACAGTAT
TTGGTATCTGCGCTCTGCTGAAGCCAGTTACCTTCGGAAAAAGAGTTGGTAGCTCTTGATCCGGCAAACA
AACCACCGCTGGTAGCGGTGGTTTTTTTGTTTGCAAGCAGCAGATTACGCGCAGAAAAAAAGGATCTCAA
GAAGATCCTTTGATCTTTTCTACGGGGTCTGACGCTCAGTGGAACGAAAACTCACGTTAAGGGATTTTGG
TCATGAGATTATCAAAAAGGATCTTCACCTAGATCCTTTTAAATTAAAAATGAAGTTTTAAATCAAGCCC
AATCTGAATAATGTTACAACCAATTAACCAATTCTGATTAGAAAAACTCATCGAGCATCAAATGAAACTG
CAATTTATTCATATCAGGATTATCAATACCATATTTTTGAAAAAGCCGTTTCTGTAATGAAGGAGAAAAC
TCACCGAGGCAGTTCCATAGGATGGCAAGATCCTGGTATCGGTCTGCGATTCCGACTCGTCCAACATCAA
TACAACCTATTAATTTCCCCTCGTCAAAAATAAGGTTATCAAGTGAGAAATCACCATGAGTGACGACTGA
ATCCGGTGAGAATGGCAAAAGTTTATGCATTTCTTTCCAGACTTGTTCAACAGGCCAGCCATTACGCTCG
TCATCAAAATCACTCGCATCAACCAAACCGTTATTCATTCGTGATTGCGCCTGAGCGAGACGAAATACGC
GATCGCTGTTAAAAGGACAATTACAAACAGGAATCGAATGCAACCGGCGCAGGAACACTGCCAGCGCATC
AACAATATTTTCACCTGAATCAGGATATTCTTCTAATACCTGGAATGCTGTTTTTCCGGGGATCGCAGTG
GTGAGTAACCATGCATCATCAGGAGTACGGATAAAATGCTTGATGGTCGGAAGAGGCATAAATTCCGTCA
GCCAGTTTAGTCTGACCATCTCATCTGTAACATCATTGGCAACGCTACCTTTGCCATGTTTCAGAAACAA
CTCTGGCGCATCGGGCTTCCCATACAAGCGATAGATTGTCGCACCTGATTGCCCGACATTATCGCGAGCC
CATTTATACCCATATAAATCAGCATCCATGTTGGAATTTAATCGCGGCCTCGACGTTTCCCGTTGAATAT
GGCTCATAACACCCCTTGTATTACTGTTTATGTAAGCAGACAGTTTTATTGTTCATGATGATATATTTTT
ATCTTGTGCAATGTAACATCAGAGATTTTGAGACACGGGCCAGAGCTGCATCGCGCGTTTCGGTGATGAC
GGTGAAAACCTCTGACACATGCAGCTCCCGGAGACGGTCACAGCTTGTCTGTAAGCGGATGCCGGGAGCA
GACAAGCCCGTCAGGGCGCGTCAGCGGGTGTTGGCGGGTGTCGGGGCTGGCTTAACTATGCGGCATCAGA
GCAGATTGTACTGAGAGTGCACCAT
Features (pLannotate 1.2.2; 12 found; start..end, strand, type, name):
     57..214     -  CDS            lacZα (fragment): LacZα fragment of β-galactosidase; lacZ fragment
    256..780     +  CDS            TRBC1: TRBC1_HUMAN - Experimental evidence at protein level: Swiss-Prot protein existence level 1. Constant region of T cell receptor (TR) beta chain (PubMed:24600447). Alpha-beta T cell receptors are antigen specific receptors which are essential to the immune response and are present on the cell surface of T lymphocytes. Recognize peptide-major histocompatibility (MH) (pMH) complexes that are displayed by antigen presenting cells (APC), a prerequisite for efficient T cell adaptive immunity against pathogens (PubMed:25493333). Binding of alpha-beta TR to pMH complex initiates TR-CD3 clustering on th
    805..870     +  CDS            F2A: 2A peptide from foot-and-mouth disease virus polyprotein Eukaryotic ribosomes fail to insert a peptide bond between the Gly and Pro residues, yielding separate polypeptides.
    871..1185    +  CDS            TRAV39: TVA39_HUMAN - Protein inferred from homology: Swiss-Prot protein existence level 3. V region of the variable domain of T cell receptor (TR) alpha chain that participates in the antigen recognition (PubMed:24600447). Alpha-beta T cell receptors are antigen specific receptors which are essential to the immune response and are present on the cell surface of T lymphocytes. Recognize peptide-major histocompatibility (MH) (pMH) complexes that are displayed by antigen presenting cells (APC), a prerequisite for efficient T cell adaptive immunity against pathogens (PubMed:25493333). Binding of alpha-be
   1274..1290    -  protein_bind   lac operator: The lac repressor binds to the lac operator to inhibit transcription in E. coli. This inhibition can be relieved by adding lactose or isopropyl-β-D-thiogalactopyranoside (IPTG). lac repressor encoded by lacI
   1298..1328    -  promoter       lac promoter: promoter for the E. coli lac operon
   1343..1364    -  protein_bind   CAP binding site: CAP binding activates transcription in the presence of cAMP. E. coli catabolite activator protein
   1377..1469    -  CDS            lacI (fragment): lac repressor; lacI; The lac repressor binds to the lac operator to inhibit transcription in E. coli. This inhibition can be relieved by adding lactose or isopropyl-β-D-thiogalactopyranoside (IPTG).
   1652..2240    -  rep_origin     ori: high-copy-number ColE1/pMB1/pBR322/pUC origin of replication
   2418..3227    -  CDS            KanR: aminoglycoside phosphotransferase; aph(3')-Ia; confers resistance to kanamycin in bacteria or G418 (Geneticin®) in eukaryotes
   3334..3375    +  CDS            rop (fragment): Rop protein, which maintains plasmids at low copy number; rop
   3477..51      +  misc_feature   bom (fragment) (across the origin): basis of mobility region from pBR322
