[The description below was written by a language model from this plasmid's Addgene catalogue record and pLannotate feature annotations shown in this document.]
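Description:
TRAV39 is a small (about 3.5 kb) bacterial cloning plasmid built on the pUC57-kanamycin backbone, serving as one module in a library of parts for assembling T-cell receptor (TCR) expression constructs. It replicates in E. coli from a high-copy ColE1/pUC-type origin and is selected with kanamycin through the aph(3')-Ia resistance gene. Remnants of the pUC cloning region flank the insert, including a lacZα fragment, the lac promoter, operator and CAP binding site, and short fragments of lacI, rop and the bom region. These are backbone leftovers rather than functional parts of the payload. Although catalogued as a bacterial expression vector, nothing in the record suggests the insert is meant to be expressed in bacteria. No eukaryotic promoter or polyadenylation signal is annotated.

The catalogue names the insert simply as wild-type human TRAV39, the V gene segment of the TCR alpha chain variable domain. The feature table shows that this segment sits within a larger composite block, all on the same strand: a TCR beta constant region (matched to human TRBC1), then an F2A ribosome-skipping peptide from foot-and-mouth disease virus, followed immediately by TRAV39. This layout fits a beta-chain–2A–alpha-chain design, in which both TCR chains are translated from one open reading frame and separated at the 2A site. The plasmid thus supplies the central piece linking the end of the beta chain to the start of a chosen alpha variable region. The depositor notes Golden Gate as the cloning method, but the type IIS sites and the partner fragments or destination vector are not described in the record. The stated purpose is TCR construction, in the context of a cloning system for testing TCR specificity and functional avidity to neoantigens.
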