Addgene plasmid #123406: TRAV39
Purpose: construction of TCR
Depositing lab: Catherine Wu. Depositing organization: Dana-Farber Cancer Institute. Publication: A cloning and expression system to probe T-cell receptor specificity and assess functional avidity to neoantigens. Hu Z, Anandappa AJ, Sun J, Kim J, Leet DE, Bozym DJ, Chen C, Williams L, Shukla SA, Zhang W, Tabbaa D, Steelman S, Olive O, Livak KJ, Kishi H, Muraguchi A, Guleria I, Stevens J, Lane WJ, Burkhardt UE, Fritsch EF, Neuberg D, Ott PA, Keskin DB, Hacohen N, Wu CJ. Blood. 2018 Nov 1;132(18):1911-1921. doi: 10.1182/blood-2018-04-843763. Epub 2018 Aug 27. PubMed 30150207.
Backbone
  Vector backbone: pUC57-kanamycin
  Vector type: Bacterial Expression
Growth in bacteria
  Bacterial resistance: Kanamycin, 50 μg/mL
  Growth temperature: 37°C
  Growth strain: DH5alpha
  Copy number: High Copy
Gene/Insert
  Gene/Insert name: TRAV39
  Species: H. sapiens (human)
  Mutation: WT
  Entrez Gene: TRAV39 (a.k.a. TCRAV27S1, TCRAV39S1)
  Cloning method: Unknown
Terms and licenses: Academic/Nonprofit Terms; Industry Terms: Not Available to Industry
Depositor comments: Cloning Method: Golden Gate.
How to cite: TRAV39 was a gift from Catherine Wu (Addgene plasmid # 123406 ; http://n2t.net/addgene:123406 ; RRID:Addgene_123406)
